Addgene plasmid #28299: pCMV-PTEN-H123Y
Depositing lab: Maria-Magdalena Georgescu. Depositing organization: University of Texas MD Anderson Cancer Center. Publication: PTEN tumor suppressor associates with NHERF proteins to attenuate PDGF receptor signaling. Takahashi Y, Morales FC, Kreimann EL, Georgescu MM. EMBO J. 2006 Feb 22. 25(4):910-20. 10.1038/sj.emboj.7600979 PubMed 16456542.
Backbone
  Vector backbone: pCMV-2-FLAG
  Backbone size w/o insert (bp): 5000
  Vector type: Mammalian Expression
Growth in bacteria
  Bacterial resistance: Ampicillin, 100 μg/mL
  Growth temperature: 37°C
  Growth strain: DH5alpha
  Copy number: High Copy
Gene/Insert
  Gene/Insert name: PTEN
  Species: H. sapiens (human)
  Insert size (bp): 1209
  Mutation: Phosphatase Inactive Mutant His123Tyr
  Entrez Gene: PTEN (a.k.a. 10q23del, BZS, CWS1, DEC, GLM2, MHAM, MMAC1, PTEN1, PTENbeta, TEP1)
  Tag / fusion protein: FLAG (N terminal on insert)
  Cloning method: Restriction Enzyme
  Sequencing primers: 5′ CMV-F
Terms and licenses: Academic/Nonprofit Terms; Industry Terms: Not Available to Industry
How to cite: pCMV-PTEN-H123Y was a gift from Maria-Magdalena Georgescu (Addgene plasmid # 28299 ; http://n2t.net/addgene:28299 ; RRID:Addgene_28299)
