[The description below was written by a language model from this plasmid's Addgene catalogue record.]
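Description:
pCMV-PTEN-H123Y is a mammalian expression plasmid built on the pCMV-2-FLAG backbone (about 5 kb without insert) and carrying a 1,209 bp human PTEN coding sequence. It is maintained in E. coli as a high-copy plasmid under ampicillin selection. The record does not list a mammalian selection marker or give a feature table, so details such as the bacterial origin, polyadenylation signal and any additional backbone elements are not documented here. The backbone name and the use of a CMV forward sequencing primer indicate that the insert sits downstream of the cytomegalovirus immediate-early promoter, which drives strong constitutive transcription in most transfected mammalian cell lines.

The insert encodes PTEN, the tumour suppressor lipid and protein phosphatase that antagonises PI3K/Akt signalling. It is fused at its N terminus to a FLAG epitope, which allows detection by immunoblotting or immunofluorescence and recovery by anti-FLAG immunoprecipitation. The insert carries a His123Tyr substitution, which the record describes as a phosphatase-inactive mutant. The construct therefore expresses a tagged, catalytically dead PTEN. Such a protein typically serves as a negative control alongside wild-type PTEN, separating effects that require phosphatase activity from those that depend only on the protein's presence or its binding interactions. The associated publication concerns PTEN binding to NHERF adaptor proteins and attenuation of PDGF receptor signalling, which fits use in transient transfection, co-immunoprecipitation and signalling assays. The insert was introduced by restriction enzyme cloning, though the sites used are not stated.
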