>Addgene plasmid #28299 | pCMV-PTEN-H123Y | addgene partial sequence | sequence record 34606 | 28299 with CMV-F
TCAGAATTGATCTACCATGGACTACAAAGACGATGACGACAAGCTTGCGGCCGCGAATTCATCGATAGAT
CTGATATCGGTACCAGTCGACTCTAGAGGATCCCCGGAATTCATGACAGCCATCATCAAAGAGATCGTTA
GCAGAAACAAAAGGAGATATCAAGAGGATGGATTCGACTTAGACTTGACCTATATTTATCCAAACATTAT
TGCTATGGGATTTCCTGCAGAAAGACTTGAAGGCGTATACAGGAACAATATTGATGATGTAGTAAGGTTT
TTGGATTCAAAGCATAAAAACCATTACAAGATATACAATCTTTGTGCTGAAAGACATTATGACACCGCCA
AATTTAATTGCAGAGTTGCACAATATCCTTTTGAAGACCATAACCCACCACAGCTAGAACTTATCAAACC
CTTTTGTGAAGATCTTGACCAATGGCTAAGTGAAGATGACAATCATGTTGCAGCAATTTACTGTAAAGCT
GGAAAGGGACGAACTGGTGTAATGATATGTGCATATTTATTACATCGGGGCAAATTTTTAAAGGCACAAG
AGGCCCTAGATTTCTATGGGGAAGTAAGGACCAGAGACAAAAAGGGAGTAACTATTCCCAGTCAGAGGCG
CTATGTGTATTATTATAGCTACCTGTTAAAGAATCATCTGGATTATAGACCAGTGGCACTGTTGTTTCAC
AAGATGATGTTTGAAACTATTCCAATGTTCAGTGGCGGAACTTGCAATCCTCAGTTTGTGGTCTGCCAGC
TAAAGGTGAAGATATATTCCTCCAATTCAGGACCCACACGACGGGAAGACAAGTTCATGTACTTTGAGTT
CCCTCAGCCGTTACC
